Addgene plasmid #35072: BRCA1-(663-894)
Depositing lab: Cheryl Arrowsmith. Depositing organization: University Health Network. Publication: Characterization of segments from the central region of BRCA1: an intrinsically disordered scaffold for multiple protein-protein and protein-DNA interactions?. Mark WY, Liao JC, Lu Y, Ayed A, Laister R, Szymczyna B, Chakrabartty A, Arrowsmith CH. J Mol Biol. 2005 Jan 14;345(2):275-87. 10.1016/j.jmb.2004.10.045 PubMed 15571721.
Backbone
  Vector backbone: pET15b
  Backbone manufacturer: Novagen
  Backbone size w/o insert (bp): 5700
  Vector type: Bacterial Expression
Growth in bacteria
  Bacterial resistance: Ampicillin, 100 μg/mL
  Growth temperature: 37°C
  Growth strain: DH5alpha
  Copy number: High Copy
Gene/Insert
  Gene/Insert name: BRCA1
  Species: H. sapiens (human)
  Insert size (bp): 369
  Mutation: Contains aa 663-894
  Entrez Gene: BRCA1 (a.k.a. BRCAI, BRCC1, BROVCA1, FANCS, IRIS, PNCA4, PPP1R53, PSCP, RNF53)
  Promoter: T7
  Tag / fusion protein: His (N terminal on backbone)
  Cloning method: Restriction Enzyme; 5′ cloning site NdeI (not destroyed); 3′ cloning site BamHI (not destroyed)
  Sequencing primers: 5′ T7; 3′ T7-term
Terms and licenses: Academic/Nonprofit Terms; Industry Terms: Not Available to Industry
Depositor comments: Protein expression in BL21DE3-Gold. Induce culture at OD600=0.8 with 0.5mM IPTG, 37oC for 3 hours. There is a Q667P mutation.
How to cite: BRCA1-(663-894) was a gift from Cheryl Arrowsmith (Addgene plasmid # 35072 ; http://n2t.net/addgene:35072 ; RRID:Addgene_35072)
