[The description below was written by a language model from this plasmid's Addgene catalogue record.]
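Description:
BRCA1-(663-894) is a bacterial expression plasmid built on the pET15b backbone (Novagen, about 5.7 kb without insert) that encodes a fragment of the human tumour suppressor BRCA1, residues 663 to 894 from the central region of the protein. The fragment was cloned between the NdeI and BamHI sites, both of which remain intact, placing it in frame behind the backbone-encoded N-terminal His tag. Transcription is driven by the T7 promoter, so expression depends on a host that supplies T7 RNA polymerase, such as a DE3 lysogen; the depositor notes IPTG-induced expression in a BL21(DE3)-derived strain. The plasmid is maintained under ampicillin selection, is listed as high copy, and is propagated in a standard cloning strain such as DH5alpha, which lacks the polymerase.

Two details deserve attention. The depositor reports a Q667P substitution within the insert, so the encoded fragment differs from the wild-type sequence at that position. In addition, the recorded insert size of 369 bp is smaller than would be expected for a 232-residue segment (roughly 700 bp), an inconsistency the record does not resolve. No feature table is provided, so other backbone elements cannot be confirmed from the record.

According to the associated publication, the construct belongs to a study of segments from the central region of BRCA1, examined as an intrinsically disordered scaffold for protein-protein and protein-DNA interactions. It is suited to producing His-tagged recombinant protein in E. coli for affinity purification, followed by biophysical and binding studies.
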