>Addgene plasmid #35072 | BRCA1-(663-894) | addgene partial sequence | sequence record 45476 | T7 5'-TAATACGACTCACTATAGGG-3'
CTCTGAATATTTTGTTTACTTTAAGAAGGAGATATACCATGGGCAGCAGCCATCATCATCATCATCACAG
CAGCGGCCTGGTGCCGCGCGGCAGCCATATGAGCAGAAACCTACCACTCATGGAAGGTAAAGAACCTGCA
ACTGGAGCCAAGAAGAGTAACAAGCCAAATGAACAGACAAGTAAAAGACATGACAGCGATACTTTCCCAG
AGCTGAAGTTAACAAATGCACCTGGTTCTTTTACTAAGTGTTCAAATACCAGTGAACTTAAAGAATTTGT
CAATCCTAGCCTTCCAAGAGAAGAAAAAGAAGAGAAACTAGAAACAGTTAAAGTGTCTAATAATGCTGAA
GACCCCAAAGATCTCATGTTAAGTGGAGAAAGGGTTTTGCAAACTGAAAGATCTGTAGAGAGTAGCAGTA
TTTCATTGGTACCTGGTACTGATTATGGCACTCAGGAAAGTATCTCGTTACTGGAAGTTAGCACTCTAGG
GAAGGCAAAAACAGAACCAAATAAATGTGTGAGTCAGTGTGCAGCATTTGAAAACCCCAAGGGACTAATT
CATGGTTGTTCCAAAGATAATAGAAATGACACAGAAGGCTTTAAGTATCCATTGGGACATGAAGTTAACC
ACAGTCGGGAAACAAGCATAGAAATGGAAGAAAGTGAACTTGATGCTCAGTATTTGCAGAATACATTCAA
GGTTTCAAAGCGCCAGTCATTTGCTCCGTTTTCAAATCCAGGAAATGCAGAAGAGGAATGTGCAACATTC
TCTGCCCACTCTGGGTCCTTAAAGAAATAAGGATCCGGCTGCTAACAAAGCCCGAAAGGAAGCTGAGTTG
GCTGCTGCCACCGCTGAGCAATAACTAGCATAACCCCTTGGGGCCTCTAAACGGGTCTTGAGGGGTTTTT
TGCTGAAAGGAGGAACTATAT
